Addgene plasmid #168529: pDONR223 SARS-CoV-1 NSP14_nostop
Purpose: Gateway-compatible Entry vector
Depositing lab: Fritz Roth. Depositing organization: Sinai Health System. Publication: A resource of human coronavirus protein-coding sequences in a flexible, multipurpose Gateway Entry clone collection. Weller B, Lin CW, Pogoutse O, Sauer M, Marin-de la Rosa N, Strobel A, Young V, Knapp JJ, Rayhan A, Falter C, Kim DK, Roth FP, Falter-Braun P. G3 (Bethesda). 2023 Jul 5;13(7):jkad105. doi: 10.1093/g3journal/jkad105. PubMed 37267226.
Backbone
  Vector backbone: pDONR223
  Backbone manufacturer: Rual et al, Genome Res. 14:2128-2135, 2004.
  Backbone size w/o insert (bp): 5005
  Vector type: Other
Growth in bacteria
  Bacterial resistance: Spectinomycin, 50 μg/mL
  Growth temperature: 37°C
  Growth strain: DH5alpha
  Copy number: Unknown
Gene/Insert
  Gene/Insert name: NSP14
  Species: Other
  Insert size (bp): 1584
  Entrez Gene: ORF1ab (a.k.a. sarsp1)
  Cloning method: Gateway Cloning
  Sequencing primers: 5′ m13-For; 3′ m13-Rev
Resource information
  A portion of this plasmid was derived from a plasmid made by: Falter-Braun Lab
Terms and licenses: Academic/Nonprofit Terms; Industry Terms
How to cite: pDONR223 SARS-CoV-1 NSP14_nostop was a gift from Fritz Roth (Addgene plasmid # 168529 ; http://n2t.net/addgene:168529 ; RRID:Addgene_168529)
