[The description below was written by a language model from this plasmid's Addgene catalogue record.]
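Description:
pDONR223 SARS-CoV-1 NSP14_nostop is a Gateway-compatible Entry clone built on the pDONR223 donor backbone (about 5 kb without insert). It is propagated in standard E. coli cloning strains such as DH5alpha under spectinomycin selection. The record lists copy number as unknown and includes no feature table, so the origin of replication and other backbone elements are not itemised. As an Entry vector made by Gateway cloning, the insert is expected to be flanked by attL recombination sites. M13 forward and reverse primer sites on either side of the cassette are used to verify the sequence.

The insert is a 1584 bp open reading frame encoding NSP14 of SARS-CoV-1, one of the non-structural proteins released from the ORF1ab replicase polyprotein. In coronaviruses generally, NSP14 is known as a bifunctional enzyme with proofreading exoribonuclease and cap N7-methyltransferase activities. The "nostop" designation indicates that the coding sequence lacks a terminating stop codon. After LR recombination into a Destination vector, the ORF can therefore be read through into a C-terminal fusion partner such as an epitope tag, a fluorescent protein or a two-hybrid domain.

The Entry clone carries no promoter for expressing the insert and is not itself an expression construct. Expression elements, tags and host range are supplied by whichever Destination vector is chosen. The plasmid belongs to a collection of human coronavirus protein-coding sequences designed as a flexible, multipurpose resource. Its role is to allow NSP14 to be shuttled quickly into different expression systems for applications such as protein interaction mapping, localisation studies or functional assays.
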