>Addgene plasmid #168529 | pDONR223 SARS-CoV-1 NSP14_nostop | depositor partial sequence | sequence record 326738 | Inserted CDS without stop codon
ATGGCAGAAAATGTAACTGGACTTTTTAAGGACTGTAGTAAGATCATTACTGGTCTTCATCCTACACAGG
CACCTACACACCTCAGCGTTGATATAAAGTTCAAGACTGAAGGATTATGTGTTGACATACCAGGCATACC
AAAGGACATGACCTACCGTAGACTCATCTCTATGATGGGTTTCAAAATGAATTACCAAGTCAATGGTTAC
CCTAATATGTTTATCACCCGCGAAGAAGCTATTCGTCACGTTCGTGCGTGGATTGGCTTTGATGTAGAGG
GCTGTCATGCAACTAGAGATGCTGTGGGTACTAACCTACCTCTCCAGCTAGGATTTTCTACAGGTGTTAA
CTTAGTAGCTGTACCGACTGGTTATGTTGACACTGAAAATAACACAGAATTCACCAGAGTTAATGCAAAA
CCTCCACCAGGTGACCAGTTTAAACATCTTATACCACTCATGTATAAAGGCTTGCCCTGGAATGTAGTGC
GTATTAAGATAGTACAAATGCTCAGTGATACACTGAAAGGATTGTCAGACAGAGTCGTGTTCGTCCTTTG
GGCGCATGGCTTTGAGCTTACATCAATGAAGTACTTTGTCAAGATTGGACCTGAAAGAACGTGTTGTCTG
TGTGACAAACGTGCAACTTGCTTTTCTACTTCATCAGATACTTATGCCTGCTGGAATCATTCTGTGGGTT
TTGACTATGTCTATAACCCATTTATGATTGATGTTCAGCAGTGGGGCTTTACGGGTAACCTTCAGAGTAA
CCATGACCAACATTGCCAGGTACATGGAAATGCACATGTGGCTAGTTGTGATGCTATCATGACTAGATGT
TTAGCAGTCCATGAGTGCTTTGTTAAGCGCGTTGATTGGTCTGTTGAATACCCTATTATAGGAGATGAAC
TGAGGGTTAATTCTGCTTGCAGAAAAGTACAACACATGGTTGTGAAGTCTGCATTGCTTGCTGATAAGTT
TCCAGTTCTTCATGACATTGGAAATCCAAAGGCTATCAAGTGTGTGCCTCAGGCTGAAGTAGAATGGAAG
TTCTACGATGCTCAGCCATGTAGTGACAAAGCTTACAAAATAGAGGAACTCTTCTATTCTTATGCTACAC
ATCACGATAAATTCACTGATGGTGTTTGTTTGTTTTGGAATTGTAACGTTGATCGTTACCCAGCCAATGC
AATTGTGTGTAGGTTTGACACAAGAGTCTTGTCAAACTTGAACTTACCAGGCTGTGATGGTGGTAGTTTG
TATGTGAATAAGCATGCATTCCACACTCCAGCTTTCGATAAAAGTGCATTTACTAATTTAAAGCAATTGC
CTTTCTTTTACTATTCTGATAGTCCTTGTGAGTCTCATGGCAAACAAGTAGTGTCGGATATTGATTATGT
TCCACTCAAATCTGCTACGTGTATTACACGATGCAATTTAGGTGGTGCTGTTTGCAGACACCATGCAAAT
GAGTACCGACAGTACTTGGATGCATATAATATGATGATTTCTGCTGGATTTAGCCTATGGATTTACAAAC
AATTTGATACTTATAACCTGTGGAATACATTTACCAGGTTACAG
